>Addgene plasmid #61941 | pETDUET1-hUCH37 (ISF1) - hNFRKB (1-117) | depositor partial sequence | sequence record 101234 | MCS2
ATGGATTCCTTAGACCATATGCTGACAGATCCTCTGGAACTTGGTCCGTGTGGAGATGGCCATGGCACGC
GCATCATGGAGGATTGCCTCCTGGGAGGCACCAGAGTTAGTCTGCCCGAGGACCTTCTGGAGGATCCTGA
GATCTTCTTTGATGTTGTCAGCCTCTCAACATGGCAGGAAGTGTTAAGTGATTCTCAACGTGAACACCTC
CAGCAGTTTCTGCCCCAGTTTCCTGAAGACAGTGCTGAGCAGCAGAATGAACTCATCTTAGCCTTGTTCA
GTGGGGAGAACTTCCGCTTTGGAAACCCTCTGCACATTGCCCAGAAGCTTTTCCGAGACGGACACTTTAA
C
