>Addgene plasmid #61941 | pETDUET1-hUCH37 (ISF1) - hNFRKB (1-117) | addgene partial sequence | sequence record 107314 | T7term 5'-GCTAGTTATTGCTCAGCGG-3'
ACGAGTCCATGTGCTGGCGTTCAAATTTCGCAGCAGCGGTTTCTTTACCAGACTCGAGGGTACCTTAGTT
AAAGTGTCCGTCTCGGAAAAGCTTCTGGGCAATGTGCAGAGGGTTTCCAAAGCGGAAGTTCTCCCCACTG
AACAAGGCTAAGATGAGTTCATTCTGCTGCTCAGCACTGTCTTCAGGAAACTGGGGCAGAAACTGCTGGA
GGTGTTCACGTTGAGAATCACTTAACACTTCCTGCCATGTTGAGAGGCTGACAACATCAAAGAAGATCTC
AGGATCCTCCAGAAGGTCCTCGGGCAGACTAACTCTGGTGCCTCCCAGGAGGCAATCCTCCATGATGCGC
GTGCCATGGCCATCTCCACACGGACCAAGTTCCAGAGGATCTGTCAGCATATGGTCTAAGGAATCCATAT
TATGTATATCTCCTTCTTATACTTAACTAATATACTAAGATGGGGAATTGTTATCCGCTCACAATTCCCC
TATAGTGAGTCGTATTAATTTCGATTATGCGGCCGTGTACAATACGATTACTTTCTGTTCGACTTAAGCA
TTATGCGGCCGCCACTGTGCTGGATATCTGCAGAATTCCACCACACTGGACTAGTGGATCCGAGCTCGGT
ACCTCATTTGGTTTCCTGAGCTTTCTTTGCGTTCTGTTTTTCTTTTGCCTTTTCTACTAGTGGTATTAAC
TGCTGGTGTTCTGCTAAAGTCTTTAACAATTCCATAATGAAAGGCAGATAATTATGCTTCCTTCTGATAT
TCTCAATCTTGTATCTTTTTAATTTCTGTACTTCCTCTTCAATAAGCATCTGATTTTTGGCAACTTCTGA
CTGAATAGCACTTAACATACTATTACCTTGATCTGTATCCATGG
