>Addgene plasmid #61941 | pETDUET1-hUCH37 (ISF1) - hNFRKB (1-117) | addgene partial sequence | sequence record 108054 | pBRrevBam 5'-GGTGATGTCGGCGATATAGG-3'
CGATGCGTCCGGCGTAGAGGATCGAGATCGATCTCGATCCCGCGAAATTAATACGACTCACTATAGGGGA
ATTGTGAGCGGATAACAATTCCCCTCTAGAAATAATTTTGTTTAACTTTAAGAAGGAGATATACCATGGG
CAGCAGCCATCACCATCATCACCACAGCCAGGATCCGAATTCGAGCTCGGCGCGCCTGCAGGTCGAGGAC
TACAAGGACGATGATGACAAGATGACGGGCAACGCCGGGGAGTGGTGCCTCATGGAAAGCGACCCCGGGG
TCTTCACCGAGCTCATTAAAGGATTCGGTTGCCGAGGAGCCCAAGTAGAAGAAATATGGAGTTTAGAGCC
TGAGAATTTTGAAAAATTAAAGCCAGTTCATGGGTTAATTTTTCTTTTCAAGTGGCAGCCAGGAGAAGAA
CCAGCAGGCTCTGTGGTTCAGGACTCCCGACTTGACACGATATTTTTTGCTAAGCAGGTAATTAATAATG
CTTGTGCTACTCAAGCCATAGTGAGTGTGTTACTGAACTGTACCCACCAGGATGTCCATTTAGGCGAGAC
ATTATCAGAGTTTAAAGAATTTTCACAAAGTTTTGATGCAGCTATGAAAGGCTTGGCACTGAGCAATTCA
GATGTGATTCGACAAGTACACAACAGTTTCGCCAGACAGCAAATGTTTGAATTTGATACGAAGACATCAG
CAAAAGAAGAAGATGCTTTTCACTTTGTCAGTTATGTTCCTGTTAATGGGAGACTGTATGAATTAGATGG
ATTAAGAGAAGGACCGATTGATTTAGGTGCATGCAATCAAGATGATTGGATCAGTGCAGTAAGGCCTGTC
ATAGAA
