>Addgene plasmid #61941 | pETDUET1-hUCH37 (ISF1) - hNFRKB (1-117) | depositor partial sequence | sequence record 108055 | MCS1
ATGACGGGCAACGCCGGGGAGTGGTGCCTCATGGAAAGCGACCCCGGGGTCTTCACCGAGCTCATTAAAG
GATTCGGTTGCCGAGGAGCCCAAGTAGAAGAAATATGGAGTTTAGAGCCTGAGAATTTTGAAAAATTAAA
GCCAGTTCATGGGTTAATTTTTCTTTTCAAGTGGCAGCCAGGAGAAGAACCAGCAGGCTCTGTGGTTCAG
GACTCCCGACTTGACACGATATTTTTTGCTAAGCAGGTAATTAATAATGCTTGTGCTACTCAAGCCATAG
TGAGTGTGTTACTGAACTGTACCCACCAGGATGTCCATTTAGGCGAGACATTATCAGAGTTTAAAGAATT
TTCACAAAGTTTTGATGCAGCTATGAAAGGCTTGGCACTGAGCAATTCAGATGTGATTCGACAAGTACAC
AACAGTTTCGCCAGACAGCAAATGTTTGAATTTGATACGAAGACATCAGCAAAAGAAGAAGATGCTTTTC
ACTTTGTCAGTTATGTTCCTGTTAATGGGAGACTGTATGAATTAGATGGATTAAGAGAAGGACCGATTGA
TTTAGGTGCATGCAATCAAGATGATTGGATCAGTGCAGTAAGGCCTGTCATAGAAAAAAGGATACAAAAG
TACAGTGAAGGTGAAATTCGATTTAATTTAATGGCCATTGTGTCTGACAGAAAAATGATATATGAGCAGA
AGATAGCAGAGTTACAAAGACAACTTGCAGAGGAGGAACCCATGGATACAGATCAAGGTAATAGTATGTT
AAGTGCTATTCAGTCAGAAGTTGCCAAAAATCAGATGCTTATTGAAGAGGAAGTACAGAAATTAAAAAGA
TACAAGATTGAGAATATCAGAAGGAAGCATAATTATCTGCCTTTCATTATGGAATTGTTAAAGACTTTAG
CAGAACACCAGCAGTTAATACCACTAGTAGAAAAGGCAAAAGAAAAACAGAACGCAAAGAAAGCTCAGGA
AACCAAATAA
