[The description below was written by a language model from this plasmid's Addgene catalogue record.]
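Description:
pETDUET1-hUCH37 (ISF1) - hNFRKB (1-117) is a bacterial co-expression plasmid built on the Novagen pETDuet-1 backbone, a two-cassette vector designed to produce two proteins from a single plasmid in E. coli. The construct is about 6.8 kb in total (roughly 5.4 kb of backbone) and is selected with ampicillin. The record lists the copy number as unknown and does not itemise the origin of replication or other backbone features. Each of the two multiple cloning sites is driven by its own T7 promoter, so expression requires a host that supplies T7 RNA polymerase.

The first cassette carries human UCH37 isoform 1 (UCHL5, about 990 bp), a deubiquitylase, cloned between XhoI (destroyed during cloning) and NotI in MCS1. It is fused at its N terminus to the backbone-encoded 6xHis tag. The depositors modified the backbone by adding a PreScission protease site between the His tag and MCS1, which allows the tag to be cleaved off after affinity purification. The second cassette carries a fragment of human NFRKB (INO80G) encoding residues 1-117 (about 351 bp), cloned between NdeI (destroyed) and KpnI, with a stop codon introduced after residue 117. No tag is recorded for this insert, so it would be expected to co-purify through its association with the His-tagged UCH37.

The stated purpose is co-expression of the two human proteins in E. coli. The associated work concerns the structural basis of UCH37 activation and inhibition, consistent with using this plasmid to make recombinant UCH37–NFRKB complex for structural and biochemical studies.
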