Addgene plasmid #61941: pETDUET1-hUCH37 (ISF1) - hNFRKB (1-117)
Purpose: Co-expression of hUCH37 (ISF1) and hNFRKB (1-117) in E.coli
Depositing lab: Chris Hill. Depositing organization: University of Utah. Publication: Structural Basis for the Activation and Inhibition of the UCH37 Deubiquitylase. VanderLinden RT, Hemmis CW, Schmitt B, Ndoja A, Whitby FG, Robinson H, Cohen RE, Yao T, Hill CP. Mol Cell. 2015 Feb 17. pii: S1097-2765(15)00017-9. doi: 10.1016/j.molcel.2015.01.016. PubMed 25702872.
Backbone
  Vector backbone: pETDUET1
  Backbone manufacturer: Novagen
  Backbone size w/o insert (bp): 5400
  Total vector size (bp): 6800
  Modifications to backbone: PreScission Protease site added between His-tag and MCS1
  Vector type: Bacterial Expression
Growth in bacteria
  Bacterial resistance: Ampicillin, 100 μg/mL
  Growth temperature: 37°C
  Growth strain: DH5alpha
  Copy number: Unknown
Gene/Insert 1
  Gene/Insert name: hUCH37 (ISF1) (alt name: UCHL5)
  Species: H. sapiens (human)
  Insert size (bp): 990
  GenBank ID: NP_057068
  Entrez Gene: UCHL5 (a.k.a. CGI-70, INO80R, UCH-L5, UCH37)
  Promoter: T7
  Tag / fusion protein: 6x HIS (N terminal on backbone)
  Cloning method: Restriction Enzyme; 5′ cloning site XhoI (destroyed during cloning); 3′ cloning site NotI (not destroyed)
  Sequencing primers: 5′ pET Upstream/T7; 3′ DuetDOWN1
Gene/Insert 2
  Gene/Insert name: hNFRKB (1-117)
  Species: H. sapiens (human)
  Insert size (bp): 351
  Mutation: Construct ends at residue 117, stop codon introduced after residue 117
  GenBank ID: NP_001137307
  Entrez Gene: NFRKB (a.k.a. INO80G)
  Promoter: T7
  Cloning method: Restriction Enzyme; 5′ cloning site NdeI (destroyed during cloning); 3′ cloning site KpnI (not destroyed)
  Sequencing primers: 5′ DuetUP2; 3′ T7 term
Terms and licenses: Academic/Nonprofit Terms; Industry Terms: Not Available to Industry
How to cite: pETDUET1-hUCH37 (ISF1) - hNFRKB (1-117) was a gift from Chris Hill (Addgene plasmid # 61941 ; http://n2t.net/addgene:61941 ; RRID:Addgene_61941)
